Addgene plasmid #59671: pGEM-T Dmel Or67a
Purpose: Probe for Drosophila melanogaster Or67a expression
Depositing lab: Richard Axel & Leslie Vosshall. Depositing organization: Columbia University. Publication: A spatial map of olfactory receptor expression in the Drosophila antenna. Vosshall LB, Amrein H, Morozov PS, Rzhetsky A, Axel R. Cell. 1999 Mar 5;96(5):725-36. 10.1016/S0092-8674(00)80582-6 PubMed 10089887.
Backbone
  Vector backbone: pGEM-T
  Backbone manufacturer: Promega
  Backbone size w/o insert (bp): 3000
  Vector type: Bacterial Expression
Growth in bacteria
  Bacterial resistance: Ampicillin, 100 μg/mL
  Growth temperature: 37°C
  Growth strain: DH5alpha
  Copy number: High Copy
Gene/Insert
  Gene/Insert name: Or67a
  Species: D. melanogaster (fly)
  Insert size (bp): 900
  Entrez Gene: Or67a (a.k.a. Dmel_CG12526, 67B.1, 67a, CG12526, DOR84, Dmel\CG12526)
  Cloning method: Unknown
  Sequencing primers: 5′ M13-F20; 3′ M13-Rev
Terms and licenses: Academic/Nonprofit Terms; Industry Terms: Not Available to Industry
Depositor comments: source: Genomic DNA
How to cite: pGEM-T Dmel Or67a was a gift from Richard Axel & Leslie Vosshall (Addgene plasmid # 59671 ; http://n2t.net/addgene:59671 ; RRID:Addgene_59671)
