[The description below was written by a language model from this plasmid's Addgene catalogue record.]
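Description:
pGEM-T Dmel Or67a is a small bacterial cloning plasmid built on the commercial pGEM-T backbone (about 3 kb), a T-overhang vector designed for direct ligation of PCR products. It is maintained at high copy number in standard E. coli cloning strains and selected with ampicillin. Although it is catalogued as a bacterial expression vector, its stated role is that of a probe template, not protein production. No feature table accompanies the record, so the individual backbone elements are not itemised. pGEM-T vectors generally carry a multiple cloning site flanked by opposing T7 and SP6 phage RNA polymerase promoters, along with M13 forward and reverse primer sites, the latter listed here as the sequencing primers.

The insert is an approximately 900 bp fragment of the Drosophila melanogaster odorant receptor gene Or67a (CG12526, also known by older names such as DOR84 and 67B.1). The depositor notes that it was derived from genomic DNA rather than cDNA, so it may include intronic sequence. The record does not state which part of the gene is covered, the orientation of the fragment in the vector, or the cloning method used.

The recorded purpose is to serve as a probe for Or67a expression. In practice, a construct of this kind is typically used as a template for generating labelled probes, such as antisense riboprobes transcribed in vitro from a flanking phage promoter. These are used in RNA in situ hybridisation to identify the olfactory sensory neurons that express this receptor, in keeping with the associated work mapping the spatial distribution of odorant receptor expression in the fly antenna.
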