>Addgene plasmid #59671 | pGEM-T Dmel Or67a | addgene partial sequence | sequence record 96993 | M13pUC-Fwd 5'-CCCAGTCACGACGTTGTAAAACG-3'
TGTAATACGACTCACTATAGGGCGAATTGGGCCCGACGTCGCATGCTCCCGGCCGCCATGGCCGCGGGAT
TACATACAGCATCTATTAACCTCTGGCTGAAGGAGCAAAGGAGATAGACCTCAAGCAGTACGGAAATCAG
AAATAGCATTTGCTTGCAAAAATACTCGGGACTTAAAGCGATTGTTAATTGAACTCCCACCAGGCAGACC
AGCAGCGCAGAGGCAATAAAGTTTAGCAACAAGGGAATTCCAAAGACCTCGTTCATCAGATCAGTGAGTC
TGAAAGTTTAATACTTTAATTTATGAATAATCAATTAATATATATATTTTGTTTATCAACCAACCGAAGT
ATATCAATGTGATTGGCGACTAGGGACTGCAACTTCCTTATATCCTCGTTAGCTCCATTGGGTGCGTTAT
GGGCTTGAATCTTAAACTCCCTAAGAACCTTGGCCAGTCTTTCGTAGTGCATAATGACCTGCAGGACCAC
AGCGAAGATCATTAGGTCACCGGCAATGGATCCACATGTAGCCGTATATCCGGCCGACGACTGGTGAAAA
TAGCTTGGATAAAACAACCAGGAGTCGCGAAATTCCCAAGGTTCGAGTTGGTAAAACGGCATAATCTGCT
TGGCATCCGGATAGTGGAGCAGCACTCTTTGAATGAAGTATATGAATAAGGGAATCAGAGCGTGAGCGAA
ATACATGATCATGAAGAGACCACCAAATCCCTTTGTGTATATATGGCAGCGTTTCAGCCAGGACTTCACA
GCATATTCCTCTTGAACCTTTGCACTTGGCGACGGAAAGCAGGTCTCCAATTGCCTGACCAAAGCTGTCA
TTTTTGGCTTTTTTTTCATTACAGCACCTATCTTGGAGAGGCCCATGACCACAAAGGACACGTAGCTCAG
TAAGATGCAGCTCTCGAGAAAATTTTCATTATCGCGTAACCTGTCCACCAGAGTCGCTACCTCGGCATAA
AAACTAAACACCATAATCACTAGTGCGGCCGCCTGCAGGTCGACCATATGGGAGAGCTCCCAACGCGTTG
GATGCATAGCTTGAGTATTCTATAGTGTCACCTAA
