>Addgene plasmid #59671 | pGEM-T Dmel Or67a | addgene partial sequence | sequence record 96997 | M13pUC-Rev 5'-AGCGGATAACAATTTCACACAGG-3'
TGACCATGATTACGCCAAGCTATTTAGGTGACACTATAGAATACTCAAGCTATGCATCCAACGCGTTGGG
AGCTCTCCCATATGGTCGACCTGCAGGCGGCCGCACTAGTGATTATGGTGTTTAGTTTTTATGCCGAGGT
AGCGACTCTGGTGGACAGGTTACGCGATAATGAAAATTTTCTCGAGAGCTGCATCTTACTGAGCTACGTG
TCCTTTGTGGTCATGGGCCTCTCCAAGATAGGTGCTGTAATGAAAAAAAAGCCAAAAATGACAGCTTTGG
TCAGGCAATTGGAGACCTGCTTTCCGTCGCCAAGTGCAAAGGTTCAAGAGGAATATGCTGTGAAGTCCTG
GCTGAAACGCTGCCATATATACACAAAGGGATTTGGTGGTCTCTTCATGATCATGTATTTCGCTCACGCT
CTGATTCCCTTATTCATATACTTCATTCAAAGAGTGCTGCTCCACTATCCGGATGCCAAGCAGATTATGC
CGTTTTACCAACTCGAACCTTGGGAATTTCGCGACTCCTGGTTGTTTTATCCAAGCTATTTTCACCAGTC
GTCGGCCGGATATACGGCTACATGTGGATCCATTGCCGGTGACCTAATGATCTTCGCTGTGGTCCTGCAG
GTCATTATGCACTACGAAAGACTGGCCAAGGTTCTTAGGGAGTTTAAGATTCAAGCCCATAACGCACCCA
ATGGAGCTAACGAGGATATAAGGAAGTTGCAGTCCCTAGTCGCCAATCACATTGATATACTTCGGTTGGT
TGATAAACAAAATATATATATTAATTGATTATTCATAAATTAAAGTATTAAACTTTCAGACTCACTGATC
TGATGAACGAGGTCTTTGGAATTCCCTTGTTGCTAAACTTTATTGCCTCTGCGCTGCTGGTCTGCCTGGT
GGGAGTTCAATTAACAATCGCTTTAAGTCCCGAGTATTT
